>Addgene plasmid #136140 | L2_2xNOP1gRNA-Cas9-CsA | addgene full sequence | sequence record 275306 | Addgene NGS Result
AACAGAACTTATTATTTCCTTCCTCTTTTCTACAGTATTTAAAGATACCCCAAGAAGCTAATTATAACAA
GACGAACTCCAATTCACTGTTCCTTGCATTCTAAAACCTTAAATACCAGAAAACAGCTTTTTCAAAGTTG
TTTTCAAAGTTGGCGTATAACATAGTATCGACGGAGCCGATTTTGAAACCGCGGTGATCACAGGCAGCAA
CGCTCTGTCATCGTTACAATCAACATGCTACCCTCCGCGAGATCATCCGTGTTTCAAACCCGGCAGCTTA
GTTGCCGTTCTTCCGAATAGCATCGGTAACATGAGCAAAGTCTGCCGCCTTACAACGGCTCTCCCGCTGA
CGCCGTCCCGGACTGATGGGCTGCCTGTATCGAGTGGTGATTTTGTGCCGAGCTGCCGGTCGGGGAGCTG
TTGGCTGGCTGGTGGCAGGATATATTGTGGTGTAAACATAACGGATCCGGTCTCAGGAGAATGAGGAGAG
ATTAGCCTTTTCAATTTCAGAAAGAATGCTAACCCACAGATGGTTAGAGAGGCTTACGCAGCAAGTCTCA
TCAAGACGATCTACCCGAGCAATAATCTACAGGAAATCAAATACCTTCCCAAGAAGGTTAAAGATGCAGT
CAAAAGATTCAGGACTAACTGCATCAAGAACACAGAGAAAGATATATTTCTCAAGATCAGAAGTACTATT
CCAGTATGGACGATTCAAGGCTTGCTTCACAAACCAAGGCAAGTAATAGAGATTGGAGTCTCTAAAAAGG
TAGTTCCCACTGAATCAAAGGCCATGGAGTCAAAGATTCAAATAGAGGACCTAACAGAACTCGCCGTAAA
GACTGGCGAACAGTTCATACAGAGTCTCTTACGACTCAATGACAAGAAGAAAATCTTCGTCAACATGGTG
GAGCACGACACACTTGTCTACTCCAAAAATATCAAAGATACAGTCTCAGTAGACCAAAGGGCAATTGAGA
CTTTTCAACAAAGGGTAATATCCGGAAACCTCCTCGGATTCCATTGCCCAGCTATCTGTCACTTTATTGT
GAAGATAGTGGAAAAGGAAGGTGGCTCCTACAAATGCCATCATTGCGATAAAGGAAAGGCCATCGTTGAA
GATGCCTCTGCCGACAGTGGTCCCAAAGATGGACCCCCACCCACGAGGAGCATCGTGGAAAAAGAAAACG
TTCCAACCACGTCTACAAAGCAAGTGGATTGATGTGATATCTCCACTGACGTAAGGGATGACGCACAATC
CCACTATCCTTCGCAAGACCCTTCCTCTATATAAGGAAGTTCATTTCATTTGGAGAGAACACGGGGGACT
CTAGAGGATCCAACATCACCAATGAAAAAGCCTGAACTCACCGCGACGTCTGTCGAGAAGTTTCTGATCG
AAAAGTTCGACAGCGTCTCCGACCTGATGCAGCTCTCGGAGGGCGAAGAATCTCGTGCTTTCAGCTTCGA
TGTAGGAGGGCGTGGATATGTCCTGCGGGTAAATAGCTGCGCCGATGGTTTCTACAAAGATCGTTATGTT
TATCGGCACTTTGCATCGGCCGCGCTCCCGATTCCGGAAGTGCTTGACATTGGGGAGTTTAGCGAGAGCC
TGACCTATTGCATCTCCCGCCGTTCACAGGGTGTCACGTTGCAAGACCTGCCTGAAACCGAACTGCCCGC
TGTTCTACAACCGGTCGCGGAGGCTATGGATGCGATCGCTGCGGCCGATCTTAGCCAGACGAGCGGGTTC
GGCCCATTCGGACCGCAAGGAATCGGTCAATACACTACATGGCGTGATTTCATATGCGCGATTGCTGATC
CCCATGTGTATCACTGGCAAACTGTGATGGACGACACCGTCAGTGCGTCCGTCGCGCAGGCTCTCGATGA
GCTGATGCTTTGGGCCGAGGACTGCCCCGAAGTCCGGCACCTCGTGCACGCGGATTTCGGCTCCAACAAT
GTCCTGACGGACAATGGCCGCATAACAGCGGTCATTGACTGGAGCGAGGCGATGTTCGGGGATTCCCAAT
ACGAGGTCGCCAACATCTTCTTCTGGAGGCCGTGGTTGGCTTGTATGGAGCAGCAGACGCGCTACTTCGA
GCGGAGGCATCCGGAGCTTGCAGGATCGCCACGACTCCGGGCGTATATGCTCCGCATTGGTCTTGACCAA
CTCTATCAGAGCTTGGTTGACGGCAATTTCGATGATGCAGCTTGGGCGCAGGGTCGATGCGACGCAATCG
TCCGATCCGGAGCCGGGACTGTCGGGCGTACACAAATCGCCCGCAGAAGCGCGGCCGTCTGGACCGATGG
CTGTGTAGAAGTACTCGCCGATAGTGGAAACCGACGCCCCAGCACTCGTCCGAGGGCAAAGAAATAGGCT
TCTCTAGCTAGAGTCGATCGACAAGCTCGAGTTTCTCCATAATAATGTGTGAGTAGTTCCCAGATAAGGG
AATTAGGGTTCCTATAGGGTTTCGCTCATGTGTTGAGCATATAAGAAACCCTTAGTATGTATTTGTATTT
GTAAAATACTTCTATCAATAAAATTTCTAATTCCTAAAACCAAAATCCAGTACTAAAATCCAGATCGCTA
GCAAGGAGTATTCATTCAAAAGAGATTTTTAAAGATCAATTTTTCTTTCTCATAAGTCTAATACGTCATG
ATAATAACTTTAAAAAAAATTGAACTCGTTAAAAAATTTGATCAAATTTTAATTTATTATTAGATCATAT
ATTACATATCAGTTTCATAATGTTATACTAAGATCTTTCATATATATTTTAACCCACGAGACAAAATATG
TTTATATCTTTATTTATTTAAATATTTTTTAGCTCAAAACATCGCAAACTCAGCTATCATAATGCTTTTT
AATGAAAAAAACAAATTTTCCTATCATACTCTCATTGTTTATAATTTTTTAGAAAAAAAACTTGAAGATA
AAATAACAACAATAATAGTTTCAAAAGCACATTTTTGTTGTAAATTTCAAGAAAAATACAATCATATTAC
TGATTGACTACAAAAATTTGTAAATTAATCCAGGCTACATGTTTAAGATGTGTCAAAACTGCATCATCTA
CATCTCATTTTAATTTTTCTAAACTACATACATAGTATCAATAACAATTGAACAATGCTAGTTAATGTGT
TATACTCATTAGCTTGTAATATATCTTCAACTTGATGAATCGGATTGATCATAAAATTTCACAAACTTAT
GTGCTGATTAATAAAAAATATAATCAGATTTTTCATGAATAATTAAGATAAATAACACATGCAAGTCTCA
ATTAGAATTTAACAATCTGACTATAAAAAGTCGGTTTATCTTGATTTTCACAAAAATTTAACATAGTTTC
AAGGTGAATGGGCTTTTATTTTAATCCAATCAACTATTTGACACATACATCTTGCAAATTTATTTATTTT
TTATGGAAAAAAACATGATTTATGTTTTTCTTTGAGAAAGTATATTGTGGATTGTCAAAAAAAACCTATG
GAAGATTTATATGTAAGAGTTAAAAATTTATTTTCAAATATGTCAACAATCCACAATATCGAAGAAAATT
TTCAAAAAATCATCACATATGATGTAAATATAATATGAATATGTGCAATCTTATTTCATTTTACTCTGAA
AACTTAATTTCTTTTTATAGAGCATTCTGTACTTACTGGTGTCAAATATACAGATAAAATGCAGTCCATA
ACGTATCACTCTATAAGCAAAATCATAAACTTCGTGATCTCTCACAGTTCAAACGAGAACTATAGAAACC
CTTCAACTAGCAAAAAACTCACAACTTTCTATTCCAATATCTTTAATTGTCTGACGATTTACAAATAGAA
ACGAAAACCAGACACACACACACACGCAAACTACAAAGTAAAAACACAACCACCTGACATTAGACAGTGA
GATTATTAAACATCCTAAACTAAAAAACAAACAAATTAATTCTCTATGTACAAGTCCCCATCGTGATCAA
TTTTTGCATCCCAATATAGTGGCGGTTAGTATAAGAGGACCTTCGTCTATTCACTCTCCATGTTTGTCAA
ACTATAGTACAGTACATATATGTATGGGAACAAATTCCGAACACTCTAGTACACTCCTCAACGCAAGTTC
TATCTCATATCTCTGCAAGAGCTTATTCCAAGAAACTTTCTTGTGCTTCTATGCATGCCCAGGTACCTTA
AGTCGCGCGCATAGTCACTTCACAGCCTTTTCAGTTCTCCCTTTGATGGCTCAGAGTGACGCAACTGCAC
AAAAATAAGAAAAAAGTCGAAGCGTCACGAGAGATGTATCCGGCTAGTTTCCTTGGAGTTCGGATTGCTC
TCTTTCTCTGTCTCCCCGAACCATATGGAATTTATGAACTGCTGTTCACTAGTCAGTCACTTGTTTCAGA
ACTTTTGAGTGGTCGATTTATCCACCTTCTTGTTTCTTCCTGGGTCCAGAATCTGACTTCTTGAGACAAC
AAACAGTGCACAGTGGATCGAAGAATGACCACAGTTGAGACACGTGGCGCTGGCCTCATTTATTGCACCA
TACGTTTAGTGAAGAACTGAATAATGGTGGATATAAAGCAGAGTTGCACCCAGCCTCTCGATTAAGAGTG
GAAGTTGCTTGTTTTAGAGCTAGAAATAGCAAGTTAAAATAAGGCTAGTCCGTTATCAACTTGAAAAAGT
GGCACCGAGTCGGTGCTTTTTTTCTAGACCCAGCTTTCTTGTACAAAGTTGGCCGCTATACAGGAGTATT
CATTCAAAAGAGATTTTTAAAGATCAATTTTTCTTTCTCATAAGTCTAATACGTCATGATAATAACTTTA
AAAAAAATTGAACTCGTTAAAAAATTTGATCAAATTTTAATTTATTATTAGATCATATATTACATATCAG
TTTCATAATGTTATACTAAGATCTTTCATATATATTTTAACCCACGAGACAAAATATGTTTATATCTTTA
TTTATTTAAATATTTTTTAGCTCAAAACATCGCAAACTCAGCTATCATAATGCTTTTTAATGAAAAAAAC
AAATTTTCCTATCATACTCTCATTGTTTATAATTTTTTAGAAAAAAAACTTGAAGATAAAATAACAACAA
TAATAGTTTCAAAAGCACATTTTTGTTGTAAATTTCAAGAAAAATACAATCATATTACTGATTGACTACA
AAAATTTGTAAATTAATCCAGGCTACATGTTTAAGATGTGTCAAAACTGCATCATCTACATCTCATTTTA
ATTTTTCTAAACTACATACATAGTATCAATAACAATTGAACAATGCTAGTTAATGTGTTATACTCATTAG
CTTGTAATATATCTTCAACTTGATGAATCGGATTGATCATAAAATTTCACAAACTTATGTGCTGATTAAT
AAAAAATATAATCAGATTTTTCATGAATAATTAAGATAAATAACACATGCAAGTCTCAATTAGAATTTAA
CAATCTGACTATAAAAAGTCGGTTTATCTTGATTTTCACAAAAATTTAACATAGTTTCAAGGTGAATGGG
CTTTTATTTTAATCCAATCAACTATTTGACACATACATCTTGCAAATTTATTTATTTTTTATGGAAAAAA
ACATGATTTATGTTTTTCTTTGAGAAAGTATATTGTGGATTGTCAAAAAAAACCTATGGAAGATTTATAT
GTAAGAGTTAAAAATTTATTTTCAAATATGTCAACAATCCACAATATCGAAGAAAATTTTCAAAAAATCA
TCACATATGATGTAAATATAATATGAATATGTGCAATCTTATTTCATTTTACTCTGAAAACTTAATTTCT
TTTTATAGAGCATTCTGTACTTACTGGTGTCAAATATACAGATAAAATGCAGTCCATAACGTATCACTCT
ATAAGCAAAATCATAAACTTCGTGATCTCTCACAGTTCAAACGAGAACTATAGAAACCCTTCAACTAGCA
AAAAACTCACAACTTTCTATTCCAATATCTTTAATTGTCTGACGATTTACAAATAGAAACGAAAACCAGA
CACACACACACACGCAAACTACAAAGTAAAAACACAACCACCTGACATTAGACAGTGAGATTATTAAACA
TCCTAAACTAAAAAACAAACAAATTAATTCTCTATGTACAAGTCCCCATCGTGATCAATTTTTGCATCCC
AATATAGTGGCGGTTAGTATAAGAGGACCTTCGTCTATTCACTCTCCATGTTTGTCAAACTATAGTACAG
TACATATATGTATGGGAACAAATTCCGAACACTCTAGTACACTCCTCAACGCAAGTTCTATCTCATATCT
CTGCAAGAGCTTATTCCAAGAAACTTTCTTGTGCTTCTATGCATGCCCAGGTACCTTAAGTCGCGCGCAT
AGTCACTTCACAGCCTTTTCAGTTCTCCCTTTGATGGCTCAGAGTGACGCAACTGCACAAAAATAAGAAA
AAAGTCGAAGCGTCACGAGAGATGTATCCGGCTAGTTTCCTTGGAGTTCGGATTGCTCTCTTTCTCTGTC
TCCCCGAACCATATGGAATTTATGAACTGCTGTTCACTAGTCAGTCACTTGTTTCAGAACTTTTGAGTGG
TCGATTTATCCACCTTCTTGTTTCTTCCTGGGTCCAGAATCTGACTTCTTGAGACAACAAACAGTGCACA
GTGGATCGAAGAATGACCACAGTTGAGACACGTGGCGCTGGCCTCATTTATTGCACCATACGTTTAGTGA
AGAACTGAATAATGGTGGATATAAAGCAGAGTTGCACCCAGCCTCTCGATAGTCTTTGTGAGAGAATGTT
TTAGAGCTAGAAATAGCAAGTTAAAATAAGGCTAGTCCGTTATCAACTTGAAAAAGTGGCACCGAGTCGG
TGCTTTTTTTCTAGACCCAGCTTTCTTGTACAAAGTTGGCCGCTACAGAGGAGCAAATGAGTCACACACA
TTGTTGAGAGACATATCAAAATAACTCAATTGTAAGGTAAGTTGATAGATTTCCCAGTTAAATGCATTAT
TTTAACAATATTTGTATCTCAAATTTTCAAAATCATATCAAATTTGCAGATCTTGATGATGATTCACAAC
TCTGTCTTCGATTTTTGATTGTTAACGGGTATCGATATTTGGGTAACTTAAAAAGAATTTGCTAAAGATC
TTAAAAAACAGATTAAAAAAACCTTTCAAAATAGCTAATCCTTTAAATCCGTTTCACAATATAATGCTCA
TTGATGATAATCGAAAAGATTCCATTTTAAAGTGCATATAAATTGCTTAATTATCTCTTTCTGTCTCGTA
ATATTTTGTTCTCTCCTATTGGATCGGACCCGCATCTTCTCGATCAGTTCACTATACTAATATTTGGTCA
ACTTCAAGAGAGATTAGAACTTCGTTCTCCAAAGTGTAAAGGCCGACAAGCAGAAAAGGAAACTTCAATC
AGAAGCCTTCTAGGTTTTCCCGCGTCCCAAAAAGCGAAGGGAGGACGGGGAGGACGGTGAGGCCAGAAGA
AGAAAGCAACAGTAAAATCTCATGTGATTGCGTGCATGTCATGGATCTATGGGATGCTAGTCCACCGTTT
GGAAGTATGTGCAGAAGGAGAAAGGCGCGGGAGGCCAAAAGCGACTTCGGCCACCTCTCTACTTTCTAGA
AAGTTTGCTCGCAGCTTGTAATAAGCGCGGAAAAGGTACTCGAAAAACCGGAGCAATCGGTGTGGTATCA
GCAGTCGGGTTCGCTAAACCTACGTCTTCTTATTTTGGAATGTTAAATTGAAAGGGCGTGCCGGCCCTAA
GCACGGACGATGTGACAGACGGAGGAGTGTGAGCAATTCGGATGACGATGCTGGCCGGCAGTCACGACAA
AGAGTCCGAAGGGGCATGGACAGGGCAATATATAAATGGAAAAGAGGCTTTGAATATTCCTAACCCTTCG
TCGTCGGCCTCCCAACTTGCCCTCGCATGCTGAATTGGCCGCCTATCTGCGAATGGCCGGCCGCCGACCC
TAAGTCGCAATAACTTGAACGGAGCCGATGCAAAGTCCTTATCGAACGCTCGTTATTATAAACGGGGCAG
ACCTAGGTATTTAATTATATCAAAACCCTCCGCAATTTCGCTAATCATTCCCTAATTTCTTCTACTTTGG
CGTCTAGTGCTGTGGTCGCGCTTGCTCTCAAAGCTCGCTGGGAGGCAGTGGAGCGTCTGGCTTAAAATCG
ATCGCCGCAACCCTAGAGTTCCTTTCACTTCTTTCTCTCTTGCGTGGAGAGCATCGACATCGAGGAGCTG
CTACTTGTCTTCTGGTATGCGCCTTGTGCCCTCGTCTCTGTACGTCGTTACGATTGCTCGATATTGTGAT
TGTCTAGACCTGAAACCCGACTGGAGCTTTTACGTGGTGTCGATTGGGGCCTCGAGCGAGTGATTTTTTA
GGTTCGTTTTAGCCAAGTACATCCCACTTTGGTCAGTCCTGTTATCTCGGTAAGGTGTTCAGTTCGGTCA
CTGGTGCGGAGGTGCCTCGTAAGTTTCCTGCATGATAGATTTGTCTATCCTTGACTTGAAGAGGAGTCGA
AGGTCAGCGAGGTTGGCTGTGTGCTATGGACGTCGGTGCTCCTTGGTTCCGTGCTTCTATGGGTGTTGCC
TCAACAGTATTGATGTGCCTGCAGAAAGGTTGTCACCAATGGATAAGAAGTACTCTATCGGACTCGATAT
CGGAACTAACTCTGTGGGATGGGCTGTGATCACCGATGAGTACAAGGTGCCATCTAAGAAGTTCAAGGTT
CTCGGAAACACCGATAGGCACTCTATCAAGAAAAACCTTATCGGTGCTCTCCTCTTCGATTCTGGTGAAA
CTGCTGAGGCTACCAGACTCAAGAGAACCGCTAGAAGAAGGTACACCAGAAGAAAGAACAGGATCTGCTA
CCTCCAAGAGATCTTCTCTAACGAGATGGCTAAAGTGGATGATTCATTCTTCCACAGGCTCGAAGAGTCA
TTCCTCGTGGAAGAAGATAAGAAGCACGAGAGGCACCCTATCTTCGGAAACATCGTTGATGAGGTGGCAT
ACCACGAGAAGTACCCTACTATCTACCACCTCAGAAAGAAGCTCGTTGATTCTACTGATAAGGCTGATCT
CAGGCTCATCTACCTCGCTCTCGCTCACATGATCAAGTTCAGAGGACACTTCCTCATCGAGGGTGATCTC
AACCCTGATAACTCTGATGTGGATAAGTTGTTCATCCAGCTCGTGCAGACCTACAACCAGCTTTTCGAAG
AGAACCCTATCAACGCTTCAGGTGTGGATGCTAAGGCTATCCTCTCTGCTAGGCTCTCTAAGTCAAGAAG
GCTTGAGAACCTCATTGCTCAGCTCCCTGGTGAGAAGAAGAACGGACTTTTCGGAAACTTGATCGCTCTC
TCTCTCGGACTCACCCCTAACTTCAAGTCTAACTTCGATCTCGCTGAGGATGCAAAGCTCCAGCTCTCAA
AGGATACCTACGATGATGATCTCGATAACCTCCTCGCTCAGATCGGAGATCAGTACGCTGATTTGTTCCT
CGCTGCTAAGAACCTCTCTGATGCTATCCTCCTCAGTGATATCCTCAGAGTGAACACCGAGATCACCAAG
GCTCCACTCTCAGCTTCTATGATCAAGAGATACGATGAGCACCACCAGGATCTCACACTTCTCAAGGCTC
TTGTTAGACAGCAGCTCCCAGAGAAGTACAAAGAGATTTTCTTCGATCAGTCTAAGAACGGATACGCTGG
TTACATCGATGGTGGTGCATCTCAAGAAGAGTTCTACAAGTTCATCAAGCCTATCCTCGAGAAGATGGAT
GGAACCGAGGAACTCCTCGTGAAGCTCAATAGAGAGGATCTTCTCAGAAAGCAGAGGACCTTCGATAACG
GATCTATCCCTCATCAGATCCACCTCGGAGAGTTGCACGCTATCCTTAGAAGGCAAGAGGATTTCTACCC
ATTCCTCAAGGATAACAGGGAAAAGATTGAGAAGATTCTCACCTTCAGAATCCCTTACTACGTGGGACCT
CTCGCTAGAGGAAACTCAAGATTCGCTTGGATGACCAGAAAGTCTGAGGAAACCATCACCCCTTGGAACT
TCGAAGAGGTGGTGGATAAGGGTGCTAGTGCTCAGTCTTTCATCGAGAGGATGACCAACTTCGATAAGAA
CCTTCCAAACGAGAAGGTGCTCCCTAAGCACTCTTTGCTCTACGAGTACTTCACCGTGTACAACGAGTTG
ACCAAGGTTAAGTACGTGACCGAGGGAATGAGGAAGCCTGCTTTTTTGTCAGGTGAGCAAAAGAAGGCTA
TCGTTGATCTCTTGTTCAAGACCAACAGAAAGGTGACCGTGAAGCAGCTCAAAGAGGATTACTTCAAGAA
AATCGAGTGCTTCGATTCAGTTGAGATTTCTGGTGTTGAGGATAGGTTCAACGCATCTCTCGGAACCTAC
CACGATCTCCTCAAGATCATTAAGGATAAGGATTTCTTGGATAACGAGGAAAACGAGGATATCTTGGAGG
ATATCGTTCTTACCCTCACCCTCTTTGAAGATAGAGAGATGATTGAAGAAAGGCTCAAGACCTACGCTCA
TCTCTTCGATGATAAGGTGATGAAGCAGTTGAAGAGAAGAAGATACACTGGTTGGGGAAGGCTCTCAAGA
AAGCTCATTAACGGAATCAGGGATAAGCAGTCTGGAAAGACAATCCTTGATTTCCTCAAGTCTGATGGAT
TCGCTAACAGAAACTTCATGCAGCTCATCCACGATGATTCTCTCACCTTTAAAGAGGATATCCAGAAGGC
TCAGGTTTCAGGACAGGGTGATAGTCTCCATGAGCATATCGCTAACCTCGCTGGATCTCCTGCAATCAAG
AAGGGAATCCTCCAGACTGTGAAGGTTGTGGATGAGTTGGTGAAGGTGATGGGAAGGCATAAGCCTGAGA
ACATCGTGATCGAAATGGCTAGAGAGAACCAGACCACTCAGAAGGGACAGAAGAACTCTAGGGAAAGGAT
GAAGAGGATCGAGGAAGGTATCAAAGAGCTTGGATCTCAGATCCTCAAAGAGCACCCTGTTGAGAACACT
CAGCTCCAGAATGAGAAGCTCTACCTCTACTACCTCCAGAACGGAAGGGATATGTATGTGGATCAAGAGT
TGGATATCAACAGGCTCTCTGATTACGATGTTGATCATATCGTGCCACAGTCATTCTTGAAGGATGATTC
TATCGATAACAAGGTGCTCACCAGGTCTGATAAGAACAGGGGTAAGAGTGATAACGTGCCAAGTGAAGAG
GTTGTGAAGAAAATGAAGAACTATTGGAGGCAGCTCCTCAACGCTAAGCTCATCACTCAGAGAAAGTTCG
ATAACTTGACTAAGGCTGAGAGGGGAGGACTCTCTGAATTGGATAAGGCAGGATTCATCAAGAGGCAGCT
TGTGGAAACCAGGCAGATCACTAAGCACGTTGCACAGATCCTCGATTCTAGGATGAACACCAAGTACGAT
GAGAACGATAAGTTGATCAGGGAAGTGAAGGTTATCACCCTCAAGTCAAAGCTCGTGTCTGATTTCAGAA
AGGATTTCCAATTCTACAAGGTGAGGGAAATCAACAACTACCACCACGCTCACGATGCTTACCTTAACGC
TGTTGTTGGAACCGCTCTCATCAAGAAGTATCCTAAGCTCGAGTCAGAGTTCGTGTACGGTGATTACAAG
GTGTACGATGTGAGGAAGATGATCGCTAAGTCTGAGCAAGAGATCGGAAAGGCTACCGCTAAGTATTTCT
TCTACTCTAACATCATGAATTTCTTCAAGACCGAGATTACCCTCGCTAACGGTGAGATCAGAAAGAGGCC
ACTCATCGAGACAAACGGTGAAACAGGTGAGATCGTGTGGGATAAGGGAAGGGATTTCGCTACCGTTAGA
AAGGTGCTCTCTATGCCACAGGTGAACATCGTTAAGAAAACCGAGGTGCAGACCGGTGGATTCTCTAAAG
AGTCTATCCTCCCTAAGAGGAACTCTGATAAGCTCATTGCTAGGAAGAAGGATTGGGACCCTAAGAAATA
CGGTGGTTTCGATTCTCCTACCGTGGCTTACTCTGTTCTCGTTGTGGCTAAGGTTGAGAAGGGAAAGAGT
AAGAAGCTCAAGTCTGTTAAGGAACTTCTCGGAATCACTATCATGGAAAGGTCATCTTTCGAGAAGAACC
CAATCGATTTCCTCGAGGCTAAGGGATACAAAGAGGTTAAGAAGGATCTCATCATCAAGCTCCCAAAGTA
CTCACTCTTCGAACTCGAGAACGGTAGAAAGAGGATGCTCGCTTCTGCTGGTGAGCTTCAAAAGGGAAAC
GAGCTTGCTCTCCCATCTAAGTACGTTAACTTTCTTTACCTCGCTTCTCACTACGAGAAGTTGAAGGGAT
CTCCAGAAGATAACGAGCAGAAGCAACTTTTCGTTGAGCAGCACAAGCACTACTTGGATGAGATCATCGA
GCAGATCTCTGAGTTCTCTAAAAGGGTGATCCTCGCTGATGCAAACCTCGATAAGGTGTTGTCTGCTTAC
AACAAGCACAGAGATAAGCCTATCAGGGAACAGGCAGAGAACATCATCCATCTCTTCACCCTTACCAACC
TCGGTGCTCCTGCTGCTTTCAAGTACTTCGATACAACCATCGATAGGAAGAGATACACCTCTACCAAAGA
AGTGCTCGATGCTACCCTCATCCATCAGTCTATCACTGGACTCTACGAGACTAGGATCGATCTCTCACAG
CTCGGTGGTGATTCAAGGGCTGATCCTAAGAAGAAGAGGAAGGTTTGAGCTTGAGCTCGAATTTCCCCGA
TCGTTCAAACATTTGGCAATAAAGTTTCTTAAGATTGAATCCTGTTGCCGGTCTTGCGATGATTATCATA
TAATTTCTGTTGAATTACGTTAAGCATGTAATAATTAACATGTAATGCATGACGTTATTTATGAGATGGG
TTTTTATGATTAGAGTCCCGCAATTATACATTTAATACGCGATAGAAAACAAAATATAGCGCGCAAACTA
GGATAAATTATCGCGCGCGGTGTCATCTATGTTACTAGATCGATCCGTATCGATAGCCTCTAGCTAGAGT
CGATCGACAAGCTCGAGTTTCTCCATAATAATGTGTGAGTAGTTCCCAGATAAGGGAATTAGGGTTCCTA
TAGGGTTTCGCTCATGTGTTGAGCATATAAGAAACCCTTAGTATGTATTTGTATTTGTAAAATACTTCTA
TCAATAAAATTTCTAATTCCTAAAATCAAAATCCAGTACTAAAATCCAGATCGCTAGGTATACTTGAGAC
CAGATCCTGACAGGATATATTGGCGGGTAAACCTAAGAGAAAAGAGCGTTTATTAGAATAATCGGATATT
TAAAAGGGCGTGAAAAGGTTTATCCGTTCGTCCATTTGTATGTGCATGCCAACCACAGGGTTCCCCTCGG
GATCAAAGTACTTTGATCCAACCCCTCCGCTGCTATAGTGCAGTCGGCTTCTGACGTTCAGTGCAGCCGT
CATCTGAAAACGACATGTCGCACAAGTCCTAAGTTACGCGACAGGCTGCCGCCCTGCCCTTTTCCTGGCG
TTTTCTTGTCGCGTGTTTTAGTCGCATAAAGTAGAATACTTGCGACTAGAACCGGAGACATTACGCCATG
AACAAGAGCGCCGCCGCTGGCCTGCTGGGCTATGCCCGCGTCAGCACCGACGACCAGGACTTGACCAACC
AACGGGCCGAACTGCACGCGGCCGGCTGCACCAAGCTGTTTTCCGAGAAGATCACCGGCACCAGGCGCGA
CCGCCCGGAGCTGGCCAGGATGCTTGACCACCTACGCCCTGGCGACGTTGTGACAGTGACCAGGCTAGAC
CGCCTGGCCCGCAGCACCCGCGACCTACTGGACATTGCCGAGCGCATCCAGGAGGCCGGCGCGGGCCTGC
GTAGCCTGGCAGAGCCGTGGGCCGACACCACCACGCCGGCCGGCCGCATGGTGTTGACCGTGTTCGCCGG
CATTGCCGAGTTCGAGCGTTCCCTAATCATCGACCGCACCCGGAGCGGGCGCGAGGCCGCCAAGGCCCGA
GGCGTGAAGTTTGGCCCCCGCCCTACCCTCACCCCGGCACAGATCGCGCACGCCCGCGAGCTGATCGACC
AGGAAGGCCGCACCGTGAAAGAGGCGGCTGCACTGCTTGGCGTGCATCGCTCGACCCTGTACCGCGCACT
TGAGCGCAGCGAGGAAGTGACGCCCACCGAGGCCAGGCGGCGCGGTGCCTTCCGTGAGGACGCATTGACC
GAGGCCGACGCCCTGGCGGCCGCCGAGAATGAACGCCAAGAGGAACAAGCATGAAACCGCACCAGGACGG
CCAGGACGAACCGTTTTTCATTACCGAAGAGATCGAGGCGGAGATGATCGCGGCCGGGTACGTGTTCGAG
CCGCCCGCGCACCTCTCAACCGTGCGGCTGCATGAAATCCTGGCCGGTTTGTCTGATGCCAAGCTGGCGG
CCTGGCCGGCCAGCTTGGCCGCTGAAGAAACCGAGCGCCGCCGTCTAAAAAGGTGATGTGTATTTGAGTA
AAACAGCTTGCGTCATGCGGTCGCTGCGTATATGATGCGATGAGTAAATAAACAAATACGCAAGGGGAAC
GCATGAAGGTTATCGCTGTACTTAACCAGAAAGGCGGGTCAGGCAAGACGACCATCGCAACCCATCTAGC
CCGCGCCCTGCAACTCGCCGGGGCCGATGTTCTGTTAGTCGATTCCGATCCCCAGGGCAGTGCCCGCGAT
TGGGCGGCCGTGCGGGAAGATCAACCGCTAACCGTTGTCGGCATCGACCGCCCGACGATTGACCGCGACG
TGAAGGCCATCGGCCGGCGCGACTTCGTAGTGATCGACGGAGCGCCCCAGGCGGCGGACTTGGCTGTGTC
CGCGATCAAGGCAGCCGACTTCGTGCTGATTCCGGTGCAGCCAAGCCCTTACGACATATGGGCCACCGCC
GACCTGGTGGAGCTGGTTAAGCAGCGCATTGAGGTCACGGATGGAAGGCTACAAGCGGCCTTTGTCGTGT
CGCGGGCGATCAAAGGCACGCGCATCGGCGGTGAGGTTGCCGAGGCGCTGGCCGGGTACGAGCTGCCCAT
TCTTGAGTCCCGTATCACGCAGCGCGTGAGCTACCCAGGCACTGCCGCCGCCGGCACAACCGTTCTTGAA
TCAGAACCCGAGGGCGACGCTGCCCGCGAGGTCCAGGCGCTGGCCGCTGAAATTAAATCAAAACTCATTT
GAGTTAATGAGGTAAAGAGAAAATGAGCAAAAGCACAAACACGCTAAGTGCCGGCCGTCCGAGCGCACGC
AGCAGCAAGGCTGCAACGTTGGCCAGCCTGGCAGACACGCCAGCCATGAAGCGGGTCAACTTTCAGTTGC
CGGCGGAGGATCACACCAAGCTGAAGATGTACGCGGTACGCCAAGGCAAGACCATTACCGAGCTGCTATC
TGAATACATCGCGCAGCTACCAGAGTAAATGAGCAAATGAATAAATGAGTAGATGAATTTTAGCGGCTAA
AGGAGGCGGCATGGAAAATCAAGAACAACCAGGCACCGACGCCGTGGAATGCCCCATGTGTGGAGGAACG
GGCGGTTGGCCAGGCGTAAGCGGCTGGGTTGCCTGCCGGCCCTGCAATGGCACTGGAACCCCCAAGCCCG
AGGAATCGGCGTGAGCGGTCGCAAACCATCCGGCCCGGTACAAATCGGCGCGGCGCTGGGTGATGACCTG
GTGGAGAAGTTGAAGGCCGCGCAGGCCGCCCAGCGGCAACGCATCGAGGCAGAAGCACGCCCCGGTGAAT
CGTGGCAAGCGGCCGCTGATCGAATCCGCAAAGAATCCCGGCAACCGCCGGCAGCCGGTGCGCCGTCGAT
TAGGAAGCCGCCCAAGGGCGACGAGCAACCAGATTTTTTCGTTCCGATGCTCTATGACGTGGGCACCCGC
GATAGTCGCAGCATCATGGACGTGGCCGTTTTCCGTCTGTCGAAGCGTGACCGACGAGCTGGCGAGGTGA
TCCGCTACGAGCTTCCAGACGGGCACGTAGAGGTTTCCGCAGGGCCGGCCGGCATGGCCAGTGTGTGGGA
TTACGACCTGGTACTGATGGCGGTTTCCCATCTAACCGAATCCATGAACCGATACCGGGAAGGGAAGGGA
GACAAGCCCGGCCGCGTGTTCCGTCCACACGTTGCGGACGTACTCAAGTTCTGCCGGCGAGCCGATGGCG
GAAAGCAGAAAGACGACCTGGTAGAAACCTGCATTCGGTTAAACACCACGCACGTTGCCATGCAGCGTAC
GAAGAAGGCCAAGAACGGCCGCCTGGTGACGGTATCCGAGGGTGAAGCCTTGATTAGCCGCTACAAGATC
GTAAAGAGCGAAACCGGGCGGCCGGAGTACATCGAGATCGAGCTAGCTGATTGGATGTACCGCGAGATCA
CAGAAGGCAAGAACCCGGACGTGCTGACGGTTCACCCCGATTACTTTTTGATCGATCCCGGCATCGGCCG
TTTTCTCTACCGCCTGGCACGCCGCGCCGCAGGCAAGGCAGAAGCCAGATGGTTGTTCAAGACGATCTAC
GAACGCAGTGGCAGCGCCGGAGAGTTCAAGAAGTTCTGTTTCACCGTGCGCAAGCTGATCGGGTCAAATG
ACCTGCCGGAGTACGATTTGAAGGAGGAGGCGGGGCAGGCTGGCCCGATCCTAGTCATGCGCTACCGCAA
CCTGATCGAGGGCGAAGCATCCGCCGGTTCCTAATGTACGGAGCAGATGCTAGGGCAAATTGCCCTAGCA
GGGGAAAAAGGTCGAAAAGGACTCTTTCCTGTGGATAGCACGTACATTGGGAACCCAAAGCCGTACATTG
GGAACCGGAACCCGTACATTGGGAACCCAAAGCCGTACATTGGGAACCGGTCACACATGTAAGTGACTGA
TATAAAAGAGAAAAAAGGCGATTTTTCCGCCTAAAACTCTTTAAAACTTATTAAAACTCTTAAAACCCGC
CTGGCCTGTGCATAACTGTCTGGCCAGCGCACAGCCGAAGTGCTGCAAAAAGCGCCTACCCTTCGGTCGC
TGCGCTCCCTACGCCCCGCCGCTTCGCGTCGGCCTATCGCGGCCGCTGGCCGCTCAAAAATGGCTGGCCT
ACGGCCAGGCAATCTACCAGGGCGCGGACAAGCCGCGCCGTCGCCACTCGACCGCCGGCGCCCACATCAA
GGCACCCTGCCTCGCGCGTTTCGGTGATGACGGTGAAAACCTCTGACACATGCAGCTCCCGGTGACGGTC
ACAGCTTGTCTGTAAGCGGATGCCGGGAGCAGACAAGCCCGTCAGGGCGCGTCAGCGGGTGTTGGCGGGT
GTCGGGGCGCAGCCATGACCCAGTCACGTAGCGATAGCGGAGTGTATACTGGCTTAACTATGCGGCATCA
GAGCAGATTGTACTGAGAGTGCACCATATGCGGTGTGAAATACCGCACAGATGCGTAAGGAGAAAATACC
GCATCAGGCGCTCATCCGCTTCCTCGCTCACTGACTCGCTGCGCTCGGTCGTTCGGCTGCGGCGAGCGGT
ATCAGCTCACTCAAAGGCGGTAATACGGTTATCCACAGAATCAGGGGATAACGCAGGAAAGAACATGTGA
GCAAAAGGCCAGCAAAAGGCCAGGAACCGTAAAAAGGCCGCGTTGCTGGCGTTTTTCCATAGGCTCCGCC
CCCCTGACGAGCATCACAAAAATCGACGCTCAAGTCAGAGGTGGCGAAACCCGACAGGACTATAAAGATA
CCAGGCGTTTCCCCCTGGAAGCTCCCTCGTGCGCTCTCCTGTTCCGACCCTGCCGCTTACCGATACCTGT
CCGCCTTTCTCCCTTCGGGAAGCGTGGCGCTTTCTCATAGCTCACGCTGTAGGTATCTCAGTTCGGTGTA
GGTCGTTCGCTCCAAGCTGGGCTGTGTGCACGAACCCCCCGTTCAGCCCGACCGCTGCGCCTTATCCGGT
AACTATCGTCTTGAGTCCAACCCGGTAAGACACGACTTATCGCCACTGGCAGCAGCCACTGGTAACAGGA
TTAGCAGAGCGAGGTATGTAGGCGGTGCTACAGAGTTCTTGAAGTGGTGGCCTAACTACGGCTACACTAG
AAGGACAGTATTTGGTATCTGCGCTCTGCTGAAGCCAGTTACCTTCGGAAAAAGAGTTGGTAGCTCTTGA
TCCGGCAAACAAACCACCGCTGGTAGCGGTGGTTTTTTTGTTTGCAAGCAGCAGATTACGCGCAGAAAAA
AAGGATCTCAAGAAGATCCTTTGATCTTTTCTACGGGGTCTGACGCTCAGTGGAACGAAAACTCACGTTA
AGGGATTTTGGTCATGCATTCTAGGTGATTATTTGCCGACTACCTTGGTGATCTCGCCTTTCACGTAGTG
GACAAATTCTTCCAACTGATCTGCGCGCGAGGCCAAGCGATCTTCTTCTTGTCCAAGATAAGCCTGTCTA
GCTTCAAGTATGACGGGCTGATACTGGGCCGGCAGGCGCTCCATTGCCCAGTCGGCAGCGACATCCTTCG
GCGCGATTTTGCCGGTTACTGCGCTGTACCAAATGCGGGACAACGTAAGCACTACATTTCGCTCATCACC
AGCCCAGTCGGGCGGCGAGTTCCATAGCGTTAAGGTTTCATTTAGCGCCTCAAATAGATCCTGTTCAGGA
ACCGGATCAAAGAGTTCCTCCGCCGCTGGACCTACCAAGGCAACGCTATGTTCTCTTGCTTTTGTCAGCA
AGATAGCCAGATCAATGTCGATCGTGGCTGGCTCGAAGATACCTGCAAGAATGTCATTGCGCTGCCATTC
TCCAAATTGCAGTTCGCGCTTAGCTGGATAACGCCACGGAATGATGTCGTCGTGCACAACAATGGTGACT
TCTACAGCGCGGAGAATCTCGCTCTCTCCAGGGGAAGCCGAAGTTTCCAAAAGGTCGTTGATCAAAGCTC
GCCGCGTTGTTTCATCAAGCCTTACGGTCACCGTAACCAGCAAATCAATATCACTGTGTGGCTTCAGGCC
GCCATCCACTGCGGAGCCGTACAAATGTACGGCCAGCAACGTCGGTTCGAGATGGCGCTCGATGACGCCA
ACTACCTCTGATAGTTGAGTCGATACTTCGGCGATCACCGCTTCCCTCATAATGTTTAACTTTGTTTTAG
GGCGACTGCCCTGCTGCGTAACATCGTTGCTGCTCCATAACATCAAACATCGACCCACGGCGTAACGCGC
TTGCTGCTTGGATGCCCGAGGCATAGACTGTACCCCAAAAAAACAGTCATAACAAGCCATGAAAACCGCC
ACTGCGCCGTTACCACCGCTGCGTTCGGTCAAGGTTCTGGACCAGTTGCGTGAGCGCATACGCTACTTGC
ATTACAGCTTACGAACCGAACAGGCTTATGTCCACTGGGTTCGTGCCTTCATCCGTTTCCACGGTGTGCG
TCACCCGGCAACCTTGGGTAGCAGCGAAGTCGAGGCATTTCTGTCCTGGCTGG
Features (pLannotate 1.2.2; 22 found; start..end, strand, type, name):
    433..457     +  misc_feature   LB T-DNA repeat: left border repeat from nopaline C58 T-DNA
    976..1317    +  promoter       CaMV 35S promoter: strong constitutive promoter from cauliflower mosaic virus
   1352..2377    +  CDS            HygR: hygromycin B phosphotransferase confers resistance to hygromycin
   2412..2586    +  polyA_signal   CaMV poly(A) signal: cauliflower mosaic virus polyadenylation signal
   4631..4706    +  misc_RNA       gRNA scaffold: guide RNA scaffold for the Streptococcus pyogenes CRISPR/Cas9 system
   4718..4739    -  protein_bind   attB2 (fragment): mutant version of attB; recombination site for the Gateway® BP reaction BP Clonase™
   6788..6863    +  misc_RNA       gRNA scaffold: guide RNA scaffold for the Streptococcus pyogenes CRISPR/Cas9 system
   6875..6896    -  protein_bind   attB2 (fragment): mutant version of attB; recombination site for the Gateway® BP reaction BP Clonase™
   8649..12752   +  CDS            cas9: CAS9_STRP1 - Also known as csn1 From Streptococcus pyogenes serotype M1.
  12809..13061   +  terminator     NOS terminator: nopaline synthase terminator and poly(A) signal
  13108..13282   +  polyA_signal   CaMV poly(A) signal: cauliflower mosaic virus polyadenylation signal
  13308..13332   +  misc_feature   RB T-DNA repeat: right border repeat from nopaline C58 T-DNA
  13672..14073   +  CDS            Y4CG_SINFN (fragment): Protein inferred from homology: Swiss-Prot protein existence level 3. From Sinorhizobium fredii (strain NBRC 101917 / NGR234).
  14633..15262   +  CDS            pVS1 StaA: stability protein from the Pseudomonas plasmid pVS1 (Heeb et al., 2000)
  15691..16764   +  CDS            pVS1 RepA: replication protein from the Pseudomonas plasmid pVS1 (Heeb et al., 2000)
  16830..17024   +  rep_origin     pVS1 oriV: origin of replication for the Pseudomonas plasmid pVS1 (Heeb et al., 2000)
  17227..17266   +  CDS            rop (fragment): Rop protein, which maintains plasmids at low copy number; rop
  17368..17508   +  misc_feature   bom: basis of mobility region from pBR322
  17694..18281   -  rep_origin     ori: high-copy-number ColE1/pMB1/pBR322/pUC origin of replication
  18372..19160   -  CDS            aadA: S3AD_ECOLX - Experimental evidence at protein level: Swiss-Prot protein existence level 1. Mediates bacterial resistance to the antibiotics streptomycin and spectinomycin. From Escherichia coli.
  19167..19223   -  CDS            GmR (fragment): gentamycin acetyltransferase; aacC1; confers resistance to gentamycin
  19399..19422   -  promoter       Pc promoter (fragment): intI1 (promoter lies within the coding sequence); class 1 integron promoter
