[The description below was written by a language model from this plasmid's Addgene catalogue record and pLannotate feature annotations shown in this document.]
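Description:
L2_2xNOP1gRNA-Cas9-CsA is a 19.5 kb binary T-DNA plasmid built on the pCsA acceptor backbone for CRISPR/Cas9 genome editing in the liverwort Marchantia polymorpha. It is a "Level 2" multi-transcription-unit assembly made by Type IIS cloning, with the BsaI sites destroyed on assembly and the parts domesticated to remove internal BsaI and SapI sites. The backbone carries a high-copy ColE1/pUC-type origin with the pBR322 bom region for propagation in E. coli. It also carries the pVS1 oriV with RepA and StaA, which provide replication and stable maintenance in Agrobacterium. Bacterial selection is by spectinomycin through the aadA gene, and small gentamicin-resistance and integron promoter fragments flank that marker.

Four transcription units lie between the nopaline-type left and right T-DNA border repeats. The first is a CaMV 35S promoter driving the hygromycin phosphotransferase gene with a CaMV poly(A) signal, which allows selection of transformed plant tissue. Next come two guide RNA cassettes, each recorded as using a Marchantia U6 promoter to express a distinct NOP1-targeting spacer fused to the Streptococcus pyogenes gRNA scaffold. The last unit is an S. pyogenes Cas9 carrying a nuclear localisation signal, expressed from the MpEF1a promoter according to the catalogue entry and followed by NOS terminator and CaMV poly(A) sequences. The automated annotation does not label the MpU6 and MpEF1a promoters, but unannotated stretches upstream of each scaffold and of Cas9 are consistent with their presence.

The two guides target sites about 500 bp apart in the NOP1 locus. The depositor describes the plasmid as a positive control for CRISPR transformation experiments in Marchantia.
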