Addgene plasmid #136140: L2_2xNOP1gRNA-Cas9-CsA
Purpose: Plasmid with 2 different NOP1-gRNA. Targets 500 bp apart in the genome. To tranform Mp as CRISPR control. Contains Cas9 and HygR
Depositing lab: Jim Haseloff. Depositing organization: University of Cambridge. Publication: Systematic tools for reprogramming plant gene expression in a simple model, Marchantia polymorpha. Sauret-Gueto S, Frangedakis E, Silvestri L, Rebmann M, Tomaselli M, Markel K, Delmans M, West A, Patron NJ, Haseloff J. ACS Synth Biol. 2020 Mar 12. doi: 10.1021/acssynbio.9b00511. PubMed 32163700.
Backbone
  Vector backbone: pCsA
  Vector type: Plant Expression, Synthetic Biology
Growth in bacteria
  Bacterial resistance: Spectinomycin, 50 μg/mL
  Growth temperature: 37°C
  Growth strain: DH5alpha
  Copy number: High Copy
Gene/Insert
  Gene/Insert name: p5-35S:HygR p5-MpU6:NOP1gRNA2 p5-MpU6:NOP1gRNA1 p5-MpEF1a:Cas9-NLS
  gRNA/shRNA sequence: ATAGTCTTTGTGAGAGAAT and ATTAAGAGTGGAAGTTGCTT
  Species: Marchantia polymorpha
  Mutation: BsaI/ SapI domesticated
  Cloning method: Restriction Enzyme; 5′ cloning site BsaI (destroyed during cloning); 3′ cloning site BsaI (destroyed during cloning)
  Sequencing primers: 5′ n/a
Terms and licenses: Academic/Nonprofit Terms; Industry Terms: Not Available to Industry
Depositor comments: Please visit https://www.biorxiv.org/content/10.1101/2020.02.29.971002v1 for bioRxiv preprint.
How to cite: L2_2xNOP1gRNA-Cas9-CsA was a gift from Jim Haseloff (Addgene plasmid # 136140 ; http://n2t.net/addgene:136140 ; RRID:Addgene_136140)
